>Addgene plasmid #161367 | pDONR221-SLC3A1_STOP | addgene full sequence | sequence record 352160 | Addgene NGS Result
CAAATAATGATTTTATTTTGACTGATAGTGACCTGTTCGTTGCAACACATTGATGAGCAATGCTTTTTTA
TAATGCCAACTTTGTACAAAAAAGCAGGCTCCACCATGGCCGAGGATAAGTCTAAGAGGGACAGCATCGA
GATGTCCATGAAGGGCTGCCAGACCAACAATGGCTTCGTGCACAACGAGGATATCCTGGAGCAGACACCA
GATCCCGGCAGCTCCACCGACAATCTGAAGCACAGCACAAGGGGAATCCTGGGATCCCAGGAGCCAGACT
TCAAGGGAGTGCAGCCATACGCAGGAATGCCTAAGGAGGTGCTGTTCCAGTTTTCCGGCCAGGCCCGGTA
TAGAATCCCCAGAGAGATCCTGTTTTGGCTGACCGTGGCATCCGTGCTGGTGCTGATCGCAGCAACAATC
GCCATCATCGCCCTGTCTCCTAAGTGTCTGGACTGGTGGCAGGAGGGCCCTATGTACCAGATCTATCCAC
GCTCTTTCAAGGACAGCAACAAGGATGGCAATGGCGACCTGAAGGGCATCCAGGACAAGCTGGATTACAT
CACCGCCCTGAACATCAAGACAGTGTGGATCACCAGCTTTTACAAGTCTAGCCTGAAGGATTTCAGGTAC
GGCGTGGAGGATTTTCGCGAGGTGGACCCAATCTTCGGCACCATGGAGGACTTTGAGAACCTGGTGGCCG
CCATCCACGATAAGGGCCTGAAGCTGATCATCGACTTCATCCCCAATCACACCTCTGATAAGCACATCTG
GTTTCAGCTGAGCAGGACACGCACCGGCAAGTACACAGATTACTATATCTGGCACGACTGCACACACGAG
AACGGCAAGACCATCCCCCCTAACAATTGGCTGTCCGTGTACGGCAACTCCTCTTGGCACTTCGACGAGG
TGCGGAATCAGTGTTATTTCCACCAGTTTATGAAGGAGCAGCCCGATCTGAACTTCCGGAATCCTGACGT
GCAGGAGGAGATCAAGGAGATCCTGAGATTTTGGCTGACCAAGGGCGTGGATGGCTTCTCCCTGGACGCC
GTGAAGTTTCTGCTGGAGGCCAAGCACCTGAGAGATGAGATCCAAGTGAATAAGACACAGATCCCTGACA
CAGTGACCCAGTACTCTGAGCTGTATCACGACTTCACCACAACCCAAGTGGGCATGCACGATATCGTGAG
GTCCTTTCGCCAGACAATGGACCAGTACTCTACCGAGCCAGGCCGGTATAGATTCATGGGCACCGAGGCC
TACGCCGAGTCTATCGATAGGACAGTGATGTACTATGGCCTGCCCTTCATCCAGGAGGCCGATTTCCCCT
TTAACAATTACCTGTCTATGCTGGACACCGTGTCTGGCAACAGCGTGTATGAAGTGATCACAAGCTGGAT
GGAGAACATGCCAGAGGGCAAGTGGCCCAATTGGATGATCGGAGGACCAGACAGCTCCAGGCTGACCAGC
AGACTGGGCAATCAGTACGTGAACGTGATGAATATGCTGCTGTTCACACTGCCTGGCACACCAATCACCT
ACTATGGCGAGGAGATCGGCATGGGCAACATCGTGGCCGCCAACCTGAATGAGAGCTATGATATCAATAC
CCTGAGGAGCAAGTCCCCTATGCAGTGGGACAACTCTAGCAATGCCGGCTTTTCCGAGGCCTCTAACACA
TGGCTGCCTACCAATTCCGATTACCACACCGTGAACGTGGACGTGCAGAAGACACAGCCACGCAGCGCCC
TGAAGCTGTATCAGGATCTGTCCCTGCTGCACGCCAACGAGCTGCTGCTGAATCGGGGCTGGTTCTGCCA
CCTGAGAAACGACAGCCACTACGTGGTGTATACCAGGGAGCTGGACGGCATCGATCGCATCTTCATCGTG
GTGCTGAATTTTGGCGAGTCTACACTGCTGAACCTGCACAATATGATCAGCGGACTGCCAGCAAAGATGA
GGATCAGGCTGAGCACCAACTCCGCCGATAAGGGCTCCAAGGTGGACACATCTGGCATCTTCCTGGATAA
GGGCGAGGGCCTGATCTTTGAGCACAACACCAAGAATCTGCTGCACAGGCAGACAGCCTTCCGGGACAGA
TGCTTTGTGAGCAACCGCGCCTGTTACTCCTCTGTGCTGAATATCCTGTATACCTCCTGTTAAGACCCAG
CTTTCTTGTACAAAGTTGGCATTATAAGAAAGCATTGCTTATCAATTTGTTGCAACGAACAGGTCACTAT
CAGTCAAAATAAAATCATTATTTGCCATCCAGCTGATATCCCCTATAGTGAGTCGTATTACATGGTCATA
GCTGTTTCCTGGCAGCTCTGGCCCGTGTCTCAAAATCTCTGATGTTACATTGCACAAGATAAAAATATAT
CATCATGAACAATAAAACTGTCTGCTTACATAAACAGTAATACAAGGGGTGTTATGAGCCATATTCAACG
GGAAACGTCGAGGCCGCGATTAAATTCCAACATGGATGCTGATTTATATGGGTATAAATGGGCTCGCGAT
AATGTCGGGCAATCAGGTGCGACAATCTATCGCTTGTATGGGAAGCCCGATGCGCCAGAGTTGTTTCTGA
AACATGGCAAAGGTAGCGTTGCCAATGATGTTACAGATGAGATGGTCAGACTAAACTGGCTGACGGAATT
TATGCCTCTTCCGACCATCAAGCATTTTATCCGTACTCCTGATGATGCATGGTTACTCACCACTGCGATC
CCCGGAAAAACAGCATTCCAGGTATTAGAAGAATATCCTGATTCAGGTGAAAATATTGTTGATGCGCTGG
CAGTGTTCCTGCGCCGGTTGCATTCGATTCCTGTTTGTAATTGTCCTTTTAACAGCGATCGCGTATTTCG
TCTCGCTCAGGCGCAATCACGAATGAATAACGGTTTGGTTGATGCGAGTGATTTTGATGACGAGCGTAAT
GGCTGGCCTGTTGAACAAGTCTGGAAAGAAATGCATAAACTTTTGCCATTCTCACCGGATTCAGTCGTCA
CTCATGGTGATTTCTCACTTGATAACCTTATTTTTGACGAGGGGAAATTAATAGGTTGTATTGATGTTGG
ACGAGTCGGAATCGCAGACCGATACCAGGATCTTGCCATCCTATGGAACTGCCTCGGTGAGTTTTCTCCT
TCATTACAGAAACGGCTTTTTCAAAAATATGGTATTGATAATCCTGATATGAATAAATTGCAGTTTCATT
TGATGCTCGATGAGTTTTTCTAATCAGAATTGGTTAATTGGTTGTAACACTGGCAGAGCATTACGCTGAC
TTGACGGGACGGCGCAAGCTCATGACCAAAATCCCTTAACGTGAGTTACGCGTCGTTCCACTGAGCGTCA
GACCCCGTAGAAAAGATCAAAGGATCTTCTTGAGATCCTTTTTTTCTGCGCGTAATCTGCTGCTTGCAAA
CAAAAAAACCACCGCTACCAGCGGTGGTTTGTTTGCCGGATCAAGAGCTACCAACTCTTTTTCCGAAGGT
AACTGGCTTCAGCAGAGCGCAGATACCAAATACTGTTCTTCTAGTGTAGCCGTAGTTAGGCCACCACTTC
AAGAACTCTGTAGCACCGCCTACATACCTCGCTCTGCTAATCCTGTTACCAGTGGCTGCTGCCAGTGGCG
ATAAGTCGTGTCTTACCGGGTTGGACTCAAGACGATAGTTACCGGATAAGGCGCAGCGGTCGGGCTGAAC
GGGGGGTTCGTGCACACAGCCCAGCTTGGAGCGAACGACCTACACCGAACTGAGATACCTACAGCGTGAG
CTATGAGAAAGCGCCACGCTTCCCGAAGGGAGAAAGGCGGACAGGTATCCGGTAAGCGGCAGGGTCGGAA
CAGGAGAGCGCACGAGGGAGCTTCCAGGGGGAAACGCCTGGTATCTTTATAGTCCTGTCGGGTTTCGCCA
CCTCTGACTTGAGCGTCGATTTTTGTGATGCTCGTCAGGGGGGCGGAGCCTATGGAAAAACGCCAGCAAC
GCGGCCTTTTTACGGTTCCTGGCCTTTTGCTGGCCTTTTGCTCACATGTTCTTTCCTGCGTTATCCCCTG
ATTCTGTGGATAACCGTATTACCGCCTTTGAGTGAGCTGATACCGCTCGCCGCAGCCGAACGACCGAGCG
CAGCGAGTCAGTGAGCGAGGAAGCGGAAGAGCGCCCAATACGCAAACCGCCTCTCCCCGCGCGTTGGCCG
ATTCATTAATGCAGCTGGCACGACAGGTTTCCCGACTGGAAAGCGGGCAGTGAGCGCAACGCAATTAATA
CGCGTACCGCTAGCCAGGAAGAGTTTGTAGAAACGCAAAAAGGCCATCCGTCAGGATGGCCTTCTGCTTA
GTTTGATGCCTGGCAGTTTATGGCGGGCGTCCTGCCCGCCACCCTCCGGGCCGTTGCTTCACAACGTTCA
AATCCGCTCCCGGCGGATTTGTCCTACTCAGGAGAGCGTTCACCGACAAACAACAGATAAAACGAAAGGC
CCAGTCTTCCGACTGAGCCTTTCGTTTTATTTGATGCCTGGCAGTTCCCTACTCTCGCGTTAACGCTAGC
ATGGATGTTTTCCCAGTCACGACGTTGTAAAACGACGGCCAGTCTTAAGCTCGGGCCC
Features (pLannotate 1.2.2; 10 found; start..end, strand, type, name):
      1..100     +  protein_bind   attL1: mutant version of attL; recombination site for the Gateway® LR reaction LR Clonase™
    106..2160    +  CDS            SLC3A1: SLC31_HUMAN - Also known as RBAT. Experimental evidence at protein level: Swiss-Prot protein existence level 1. Involved in the high-affinity, sodium-independent transport of cystine and neutral and dibasic amino acids (system B(0,+)-like activity). May function as an activator of SLC7A9 and be involved in the high-affinity reabsorption of cystine in the kidney tubule. From Homo sapiens (Human).
   2165..2264    -  protein_bind   attL2: mutant version of attL; recombination site for the Gateway® LR reaction LR Clonase™
   2282..2300    -  promoter       T7 promoter: promoter for bacteriophage T7 RNA polymerase
   2434..3243    +  CDS            KanR: aminoglycoside phosphotransferase; aph(3')-Ia; confers resistance to kanamycin in bacteria or G418 (Geneticin®) in eukaryotes
   3390..3978    +  rep_origin     ori: high-copy-number ColE1/pMB1/pBR322/pUC origin of replication
   4161..4253    +  CDS            lacI (fragment): lac repressor; lacI; The lac repressor binds to the lac operator to inhibit transcription in E. coli. This inhibition can be relieved by adding lactose or isopropyl-β-D-thiogalactopyranoside (IPTG).
   4308..4335    -  terminator     rrnB T2 terminator: transcription terminator T2 from the E. coli rrnB gene
   4467..4510    +  terminator     rrnB T1 terminator: Escherichia coli rrnB; transcription terminator T1 from the E. coli rrnB gene
   4557..4593    -  CDS            lacZα (fragment): LacZα fragment of β-galactosidase; lacZ fragment
