[The description below was written by a language model from this plasmid's Addgene catalogue record and pLannotate feature annotations shown in this document.]
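Description:
pDONR221-SLC3A1_STOP is a Gateway entry clone built on the pDONR221 backbone, carrying a codon-optimized open reading frame for human SLC3A1 (also known as rBAT, NBAT, D2H, ATR1 or CSNU1). The plasmid is about 4.6 kb in the sequenced record and is maintained in E. coli through a high-copy ColE1/pUC-type origin, with selection by a kanamycin resistance gene (aminoglycoside phosphotransferase). Although the catalogue lists the vector type as mammalian expression, the feature table shows no eukaryotic promoter or polyadenylation signal upstream or downstream of the ORF. The only promoter annotated is a T7 promoter lying outside attL2 on the opposite strand, so the plasmid serves as a shuttle for the coding sequence rather than as an expression vector in its own right.

The roughly 2.06 kb insert is flanked by attL1 and attL2 sites, which allow directional transfer of the ORF into any attR-containing destination vector by an LR Clonase reaction. rrnB T1 and T2 terminators sit upstream of the attL1 side, a standard backbone feature that shields the insert from read-through transcription in bacteria, and short lacI and lacZα fragments are backbone remnants. The encoded protein is annotated as participating in high-affinity, sodium-independent transport of cystine and neutral and dibasic amino acids, possibly acting as an activator of SLC7A9 in renal cystine reabsorption. This version retains a stop codon at the end of the ORF, making it suited to native or N-terminally tagged expression. A companion clone without the stop codon exists in the same collection. The plasmid belongs to a consortium resource of solute carrier clones intended for subcloning into custom expression vectors.
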