Addgene plasmid #161367: pDONR221-SLC3A1_STOP
Purpose: Gateway entry clone with codon-optimized ORF sequence for subcloning into custom expression vectors. Contains a STOP codon at the end of the codon-optimized ORF sequence.
Depositing lab: RESOLUTE Consortium & Giulio Superti-Furga. Depositing organization: CeMM Research Center for Molecular Medicine. Publication: The RESOLUTE consortium: unlocking SLC transporters for drug discovery. Superti-Furga G, Lackner D, Wiedmer T, Ingles-Prieto A, Barbosa B, Girardi E, Goldmann U, Gurtl B, Klavins K, Klimek C, Lindinger S, Lineiro-Retes E, Muller AC, Onstein S, Redinger G, Reil D, Sedlyarov V, Wolf G, Crawford M, Everley R, ... Steppan CM. Nat Rev Drug Discov. 2020 Jul;19(7):429-430. doi: 10.1038/d41573-020-00056-6. PubMed 32265506.
Backbone
  Vector backbone: pDONR221
  Backbone manufacturer: ThermoFisher Scientific
  Backbone size w/o insert (bp): 2550
  Vector type: Mammalian Expression
Growth in bacteria
  Bacterial resistance: Kanamycin, 50 μg/mL
  Growth temperature: 37°C
  Growth strain: NEB Stable
  Copy number: High Copy
Gene/Insert
  Gene/Insert name: SLC3A1 (alt name: CSNU1, D2H, RBAT, ATR1, NBAT)
  Species: H. sapiens (human)
  Insert size (bp): 2058
  Entrez Gene: SLC3A1 (a.k.a. ATR1, CSNU1, D2H, NBAT, RBAT)
  Cloning method: Gateway Cloning
  Sequencing primers: 5′ M13-fwd; 3′ M13-rev
Terms and licenses: Academic/Nonprofit Terms; Industry Terms
Depositor comments: This plasmid contains a STOP codon at the end of the codon-optimized ORF. For the version of this plasmid that does not contain a STOP codon, please see Addgene plasmid 132201 For more information on the full Resolute plasmid collection, please see www.addgene.org/depositor-collections/re-solute/. Please provide your feedback on this plasmid to the RESOLUTE consortium by filling out their RESOLUTE repository feedback form: https://forms.office.com/Pages/ResponsePage.aspx?id=0e05yklzmkS7rjFGQL4N7z4feCLQvEJAmVcOCM_u885UN1JJRko0Ukg4TVQwNTZLOUxPQVJWT1NHUCQlQCN0PWcu
How to cite: pDONR221-SLC3A1_STOP was a gift from RESOLUTE Consortium & Giulio Superti-Furga (Addgene plasmid # 161367 ; http://n2t.net/addgene:161367 ; RRID:Addgene_161367)
