>Addgene plasmid #161367 | pDONR221-SLC3A1_STOP | depositor partial sequence | sequence record 312669 | Codon-optimized ORF of SLC3A1
ATGGCCGAGGATAAGTCTAAGAGGGACAGCATCGAGATGTCCATGAAGGGCTGCCAGACCAACAATGGCT
TCGTGCACAACGAGGATATCCTGGAGCAGACACCAGATCCCGGCAGCTCCACCGACAATCTGAAGCACAG
CACAAGGGGAATCCTGGGATCCCAGGAGCCAGACTTCAAGGGAGTGCAGCCATACGCAGGAATGCCTAAG
GAGGTGCTGTTCCAGTTTTCCGGCCAGGCCCGGTATAGAATCCCCAGAGAGATCCTGTTTTGGCTGACCG
TGGCATCCGTGCTGGTGCTGATCGCAGCAACAATCGCCATCATCGCCCTGTCTCCTAAGTGTCTGGACTG
GTGGCAGGAGGGCCCTATGTACCAGATCTATCCACGCTCTTTCAAGGACAGCAACAAGGATGGCAATGGC
GACCTGAAGGGCATCCAGGACAAGCTGGATTACATCACCGCCCTGAACATCAAGACAGTGTGGATCACCA
GCTTTTACAAGTCTAGCCTGAAGGATTTCAGGTACGGCGTGGAGGATTTTCGCGAGGTGGACCCAATCTT
CGGCACCATGGAGGACTTTGAGAACCTGGTGGCCGCCATCCACGATAAGGGCCTGAAGCTGATCATCGAC
TTCATCCCCAATCACACCTCTGATAAGCACATCTGGTTTCAGCTGAGCAGGACACGCACCGGCAAGTACA
CAGATTACTATATCTGGCACGACTGCACACACGAGAACGGCAAGACCATCCCCCCTAACAATTGGCTGTC
CGTGTACGGCAACTCCTCTTGGCACTTCGACGAGGTGCGGAATCAGTGTTATTTCCACCAGTTTATGAAG
GAGCAGCCCGATCTGAACTTCCGGAATCCTGACGTGCAGGAGGAGATCAAGGAGATCCTGAGATTTTGGC
TGACCAAGGGCGTGGATGGCTTCTCCCTGGACGCCGTGAAGTTTCTGCTGGAGGCCAAGCACCTGAGAGA
TGAGATCCAAGTGAATAAGACACAGATCCCTGACACAGTGACCCAGTACTCTGAGCTGTATCACGACTTC
ACCACAACCCAAGTGGGCATGCACGATATCGTGAGGTCCTTTCGCCAGACAATGGACCAGTACTCTACCG
AGCCAGGCCGGTATAGATTCATGGGCACCGAGGCCTACGCCGAGTCTATCGATAGGACAGTGATGTACTA
TGGCCTGCCCTTCATCCAGGAGGCCGATTTCCCCTTTAACAATTACCTGTCTATGCTGGACACCGTGTCT
GGCAACAGCGTGTATGAAGTGATCACAAGCTGGATGGAGAACATGCCAGAGGGCAAGTGGCCCAATTGGA
TGATCGGAGGACCAGACAGCTCCAGGCTGACCAGCAGACTGGGCAATCAGTACGTGAACGTGATGAATAT
GCTGCTGTTCACACTGCCTGGCACACCAATCACCTACTATGGCGAGGAGATCGGCATGGGCAACATCGTG
GCCGCCAACCTGAATGAGAGCTATGATATCAATACCCTGAGGAGCAAGTCCCCTATGCAGTGGGACAACT
CTAGCAATGCCGGCTTTTCCGAGGCCTCTAACACATGGCTGCCTACCAATTCCGATTACCACACCGTGAA
CGTGGACGTGCAGAAGACACAGCCACGCAGCGCCCTGAAGCTGTATCAGGATCTGTCCCTGCTGCACGCC
AACGAGCTGCTGCTGAATCGGGGCTGGTTCTGCCACCTGAGAAACGACAGCCACTACGTGGTGTATACCA
GGGAGCTGGACGGCATCGATCGCATCTTCATCGTGGTGCTGAATTTTGGCGAGTCTACACTGCTGAACCT
GCACAATATGATCAGCGGACTGCCAGCAAAGATGAGGATCAGGCTGAGCACCAACTCCGCCGATAAGGGC
TCCAAGGTGGACACATCTGGCATCTTCCTGGATAAGGGCGAGGGCCTGATCTTTGAGCACAACACCAAGA
ATCTGCTGCACAGGCAGACAGCCTTCCGGGACAGATGCTTTGTGAGCAACCGCGCCTGTTACTCCTCTGT
GCTGAATATCCTGTATACCTCCTGTTAA
